>Addgene plasmid #211699 | CROPseq-iT7 | addgene full sequence | sequence record 419600 | Addgene NGS Result
AGCGCCCAATACGCAAACCGCCTCTCCCCGCGCGTTGGCCGATTCATTAATGCAGCTGGCACGACAGGTT
TCCCGACTGGAAAGCGGGCAGTGAGCGCAACGCAATTAATGTGAGTTAGCTCACTCATTAGGCACCCCAG
GCTTTACACTTTATGCTTCCGGCTCGTATGTTGTGTGGAATTGTGAGCGGATAACAATTTCACACAGGAA
ACAGCTATGACCATGATTACGCCAAGCGCGCAATTAACCCTCACTAAAGGGAACAAAAGCTGGAGCTGCA
AGCTTAATGTAGTCTTATGCAATACTCTTGTAGTCTTGCAACATGGTAACGATGAGTTAGCAACATGCCT
TACAAGGAGAGAAAAAGCACCGTGCATGCCGATTGGTGGAAGTAAGGTGGTACGATCGTGCCTTATTAGG
AAGGCAACAGACGGGTCTGACATGGATTGGACGAACCACTGAATTGCCGCATTGCAGAGATATTGTATTT
AAGTGCCTAGCTCGATACATAAACGGGTCTCTCTGGTTAGACCAGATCTGAGCCTGGGAGCTCTCTGGCT
AACTAGGGAACCCACTGCTTAAGCCTCAATAAAGCTTGCCTTGAGTGCTTCAAGTAGTGTGTGCCCGTCT
GTTGTGTGACTCTGGTAACTAGAGATCCCTCAGACCCTTTTAGTCAGTGTGGAAAATCTCTAGCAGTGGC
GCCCGAACAGGGACTTGAAAGCGAAAGGGAAACCAGAGGAGCTCTCTCGACGCAGGACTCGGCTTGCTGA
AGCGCGCACGGCAAGAGGCGAGGGGCGGCGACTGGTGAGTACGCCAAAAATTTTGACTAGCGGAGGCTAG
AAGGAGAGAGATGGGTGCGAGAGCGTCAGTATTAAGCGGGGGAGAATTAGATCGCGATGGGAAAAAATTC
GGTTAAGGCCAGGGGGAAAGAAAAAATATAAATTAAAACATATAGTATGGGCAAGCAGGGAGCTAGAACG
ATTCGCAGTTAATCCTGGCCTGTTAGAAACATCAGAAGGCTGTAGACAAATACTGGGACAGCTACAACCA
TCCCTTCAGACAGGATCAGAAGAACTTAGATCATTATATAATACAGTAGCAACCCTCTATTGTGTGCATC
AAAGGATAGAGATAAAAGACACCAAGGAAGCTTTAGACAAGATAGAGGAAGAGCAAAACAAAAGTAAGAC
CACCGCACAGCAAGCGGCCGCTGATCTTCAGACCTGGAGGAGGAGATATGAGGGACAATTGGAGAAGTGA
ATTATATAAATATAAAGTAGTAAAAATTGAACCATTAGGAGTAGCACCCACCAAGGCAAAGAGAAGAGTG
GTGCAGAGAGAAAAAAGAGCAGTGGGAATAGGAGCTTTGTTCCTTGGGTTCTTGGGAGCAGCAGGAAGCA
CTATGGGCGCAGCGTCAATGACGCTGACGGTACAGGCCAGACAATTATTGTCTGGTATAGTGCAGCAGCA
GAACAATTTGCTGAGGGCTATTGAGGCGCAACAGCATCTGTTGCAACTCACAGTCTGGGGCATCAAGCAG
CTCCAGGCAAGAATCCTGGCTGTGGAAAGATACCTAAAGGATCAACAGCTCCTGGGGATTTGGGGTTGCT
CTGGAAAACTCATTTGCACCACTGCTGTGCCTTGGAATGCTAGTTGGAGTAATAAATCTCTGGAACAGAT
TTGGAATCACACGACCTGGATGGAGTGGGACAGAGAAATTAACAATTACACAAGCTTAATACACTCCTTA
ATTGAAGAATCGCAAAACCAGCAAGAAAAGAATGAACAAGAATTATTGGAATTAGATAAATGGGCAAGTT
TGTGGAATTGGTTTAACATAACAAATTGGCTGTGGTATATAAAATTATTCATAATGATAGTAGGAGGCTT
GGTAGGTTTAAGAATAGTTTTTGCTGTACTTTCTATAGTGAATAGAGTTAGGCAGGGATATTCACCATTA
TCGTTTCAGAATCTTGAGACAAATGGCAGTATTCATCCACAATTTTAAAAGAAAAGGGGGGATTGGGGGG
TACAGTGCAGGGGAAAGAATAGTAGACATAATAGCAACAGACATACAAACTAAAGAATTACAAAAACAAA
TTACAAAAATTCAAAATTTTCGGGTTTATTACAGGGACAGCAGAGATCCACTTTGGCGCCGGCTCGAGGG
GGCCCGGGTGCAAAGATGGATAAAGTTTTAAACAGAGAGGAATCTTTGCAGCTAATGGACCTTCTAGGTC
TTGAAAGGAGTGGGAATTGGCTCCGGTGCCCGTCAGTGGGCAGAGCGCACATCGCCCACAGTCCCCGAGA
AGTTGGGGGGAGGGGTCGGCAATTGATCCGGTGCCTAGAGAAGGTGGCGCGGGGTAAACTGGGAAAGTGA
TGTCGTGTACTGGCTCCGCCTTTTTCCCGAGGGTGGGGGAGAACCGTATATAAGTGCAGTAGTCGCCGTG
AACGTTCTTTTTCGCAACGGGTTTGCCGCCAGAACACAGGTAAGTGCCGTGTGTGGTTCCCGCGGGCCTG
GCCTCTTTACGGGTTATGGCCCTTGCGTGCCTTGAATTACTTCCACCTGGCTGCAGTACGTGATTCTTGA
TCCCGAGCTTCGGGTTGGAAGTGGGTGGGAGAGTTCGAGGCCTTGCGCTTAAGGAGCCCCTTCGCCTCGT
GCTTGAGTTGAGGCCTGGCCTGGGCGCTGGGGCCGCCGCGTGCGAATCTGGTGGCACCTTCGCGCCTGTC
TCGCTGCTTTCGATAAGTCTCTAGCCATTTAAAATTTTTGATGACCTGCTGCGACGCTTTTTTTCTGGCA
AGATAGTCTTGTAAATGCGGGCCAAGATCTGCACACTGGTATTTCGGTTTTTGGGGCCGCGGGCGGCGAC
GGGGCCCGTGCGTCCCAGCGCACATGTTCGGCGAGGCGGGGCCTGCGAGCGCGGCCACCGAGAATCGGAC
GGGGGTAGTCTCAAGCTGGCCGGCCTGCTCTGGTGCCTGGCCTCGCGCCGCCGTGTATCGCCCCGCCCTG
GGCGGCAAGGCTGGCCCGGTCGGCACCAGTTGCGTGAGCGGAAAGATGGCCGCTTCCCGGCCCTGCTGCA
GGGAGCTCAAAATGGAGGACGCGGCGCTCGGGAGAGCGGGCGGGTGAGTCACCCACACAAAGGAAAAGGG
CCTTTCCGTCCTCAGCCGTCGCTTCATGTGACTCCACGGAGTACCGGGCGCCGTCCAGGCACCTCGATTA
GTTCTCGAGCTTTTGGAGTACGTCGTCTTTAGGTTGGGGGGAGGGGTTTTATGCGATGGAGTTTCCCCAC
ACTGAGTGGGTGGAGACTGAAGTTAGGCCAGCTTGGCACTTGATGTAATTCTCCTTGGAATTTGCCCTTT
TTGAGTTTGGATCTTGGTTCATTCTCAAGCCTCAGACAGTGGTTCAAAGTTTTTTTCTTCCATTTCAGGT
GTCGTGACGTACGGCCACCATGACCGAGTACAAGCCCACGGTGCGCCTCGCCACCCGCGACGACGTCCCC
AGGGCCGTACGCACCCTCGCCGCCGCGTTCGCCGACTACCCCGCCACGCGCCACACCGTCGATCCGGACC
GCCACATCGAGCGGGTCACCGAGCTGCAAGAACTCTTCCTCACGCGCGTCGGGCTCGACATCGGCAAGGT
GTGGGTCGCGGACGACGGCGCCGCCGTGGCGGTCTGGACCACGCCGGAGAGCGTCGAAGCGGGGGCGGTG
TTCGCCGAGATCGGCCCGCGCATGGCCGAGTTGAGCGGTTCCCGGCTGGCCGCGCAGCAACAGATGGAAG
GCCTCCTGGCGCCGCACCGGCCCAAGGAGCCCGCGTGGTTCCTGGCCACCGTCGGAGTCTCGCCCGACCA
CCAGGGCAAGGGTCTGGGCAGCGCCGTCGTGCTCCCCGGAGTGGAGGCGGCCGAGCGCGCCGGGGTGCCC
GCCTTCCTGGAGACCTCCGCGCCCCGCAACCTCCCCTTCTACGAGCGGCTCGGCTTCACCGTCACCGCCG
ACGTCGAGGTGCCCGAAGGACCGCGCACCTGGTGCATGACCCGCAAGCCCGGTGCCTGAACGCGTTAAGT
CGACAATCAACCTCTGGATTACAAAATTTGTGAAAGATTGACTGGTATTCTTAACTATGTTGCTCCTTTT
ACGCTATGTGGATACGCTGCTTTAATGCCTTTGTATCATGCTATTGCTTCCCGTATGGCTTTCATTTTCT
CCTCCTTGTATAAATCCTGGTTGCTGTCTCTTTATGAGGAGTTGTGGCCCGTTGTCAGGCAACGTGGCGT
GGTGTGCACTGTGTTTGCTGACGCAACCCCCACTGGTTGGGGCATTGCCACCACCTGTCAGCTCCTTTCC
GGGACTTTCGCTTTCCCCCTCCCTATTGCCACGGCGGAACTCATCGCCGCCTGCCTTGCCCGCTGCTGGA
CAGGGGCTCGGCTGTTGGGCACTGACAATTCCGTGGTGTTGTCGGGGAAATCATCGTCCTTTCCTTGGCT
GCTCGCCTGTGTTGCCACCTGGATTCTGCGCGGGACGTCCTTCTGCTACGTCCCTTCGGCCCTCAATCCA
GCGGACCTTCCTTCCCGCGGCCTGCTGCCGGCTCTGCGGCCTCTTCCGCGTCTTCGCCTTCGCCCTCAGA
CGAGTCGGATCTCCCTTTGGGCCGCCTCCCCGCGTCGACTTTAAGACCAATGACTTACAAGGCAGCTGTA
GATCTTAGCCACTTTTTAAAAGAAAAGGGGGGACTGGAAGGGCTAATTCACTCCCAACGAAGACAAGATT
TCACCATTATCGTTTCAGACCCACCTCCCAACCCCGAGGGGACCCAGAGAGGGCCTATTTCCCATGATTC
CTTCATATTTGCATATACGATACAAGGCTGTTAGAGAGATAATTAGAATTAATTTGACTGTAAACACAAA
GATATTAGTACAAAATACGTGACGTAGAAAGTAATAATTTCTTGGGTAGTTTGCAGTTTTAAAATTATGT
TTTAAAATGGACTATCATATGCTTACCGTAACTTGAAAGTATTTCGATTTCTTGGCTTTATATATCTTGT
GGAAAGGACGAAACACCGGAGACGGTTGTAAATGAGCACACAAAATACACATGCTAAAATATTATATTCT
ATGACCTTTATAAAATCAACCAAAATCTTCTTTTTAATAACTTTAGTATCAATAATTAGAATTTTTATGT
TCCTTTTTGCAAACTTTTAATAAAAATGAGCAAAATAAAAAAACGCTAGTTTTAGTAACTCGCGTTGTTT
TCTTCACCTTTAATAATAGCTACTCCACCACTTGTTCCTAAGCGGTCAGCTCCTGCTTCAATCATTTTTT
GAGCATCTTCAAATGTTCTAACTCCACCAGCTGCTTTAACTAAAGCATTGTCTTTAACAACTGACTTCAT
TAGTTTAACATCTTCAAATGTTGCACCTGATTTTGAAAATCCTGTTGATGTTTTAACAAATTCTAATCCA
GCTTCAACAGCTATTTCACAAGCTTTCATGATTTCTTCTTTTGTTAATAAACAATTTTCCATAATACATT
TAACAACATGTGATCCAGCTGCTTTTTTTACAGCTTTCATGTCTTCTAAAACTAATTCATAATTTTTGTC
TTTTAATGCACCAATATTTAATACCATATCAATTTCTGTTGCACCATCTTTAATTGCTTCAGAAACTTCG
AATGCTTTTGTAGCTGTTGTGCATGCACCTAGAGGAAAACCTACAACATTTGTTATTCCTACATTTGTGC
CTTTTAATAATTCTTTACAATAGCTTGTTCAATATGAATTAACACAAACTGTTGCAAAATCAAATTCAAT
TGCTTCATCACATAATTGTTTAATTTCAGCTTTCGTAGCATCTTGTTTTAATAATGTGTGATCTATATAT
TTGTTTAGTTTCATTTTTTCTCCTATATATTCATTTTTAATTTTAATTCTTTAATAATTTCGTCTACTTT
AACTTTAGCGTTTTGAACAGATTCACCAACACCTATAAAATAAATTTTTAGTTTAGGTTCAGTTCCACTT
GGGCGAACAGCAAATCATGACTTATCTTCTAAATAAAATTTTAGTAAGTCTTGTCCTGGCATATTATACA
TTCCATCGATGTAGTCTTCAACATTAACAACTTTAAGTCCAGCAATTTGAGTTAAGGGTGTTGCTCTCAA
TGATTTCATTAATGGTTCAATTTTTAATTTCTTTTCTTCTGGTTTAAAATTCAAGTTTAAAGTGAAAGTG
TAATATGCACCCATTTCTTTAAATAAATCTTCTAAATAGTCTACTAATGTTTTATTTTGTTTTTTATAAA
ATCAAGCAGCCTCTGCTATTAATATAGAAGCTTGTATTCCATCTTTATCTCTAGCTGAGTCATCAATTAC
ATATCCATAACTTTCTTCATAAGCAAAAACAAAATTTAATCCGTTATCTTCTTCTTTAGCAATTTCTCTA
CCCATTCATTTAAATCCAGTTAAAGTTTTTACAATATTAACTCCATATTTTTCATGAGCGATTCTATCAC
CCAAATCACTTGTTACAAAACTTGAATATAGAGCCGGATTTTTTGGAATGCTATTTAAGCGTTTTAGATT
TGATAATTTTCAATCAATTAAAATTGGTCCTGTTTGATTTCCATCTAATCTTACAAAATGACCATCATGT
TTTATTGCCATTCCAAATCTGTCAGCATCTGGGTCATTCATAATAATAATATCTGCATCATGTTTAATAC
CATATTCAAGCGGTATTTTTCATGCAGGATCAAATTCTGGATTTGGATTTACAACATTTTTAAATGTTTC
ATCTTCAAATGCATGCTCTTCAACCTCAATAACGTTATATCCTGATTCACGTAATATTTTTGGGGTAAAT
TTAGTTCCTGTTCCATTAACTGCGCTAAAAATAATTTTTAAATCTTTTTTAGCTTCTTGCTCTTTTTTGT
ACGTCTCTGTTTTAGAGCTAGAAATAGCAAGTTAAAATAAGGCTAGTCCGTTATCAACTTGAAAAAGTGG
CACCGAGTCGGTGCTTTTTTGATCCCTATAGTGAGTCGTATTAAAGCTTGGCGTAACTAGATCTTGAGAC
ACTGCTTTTTGCTTGTACTGGGTCTCTCTGGTTAGACCAGATCTGAGCCTGGGAGCTCTCTGGCTAACTA
GGGAACCCACTGCTTAAGCCTCAATAAAGCTTGCCTTGAGTGCTTCAAGTAGTGTGTGCCCGTCTGTTGT
GTGACTCTGGTAACTAGAGATCCCTCAGACCCTTTTAGTCAGTGTGGAAAATCTCTAGCAGTACGTATAG
TAGTTCATGTCATCTTATTATTCAGTATTTATAACTTGCAAAGAAATGAATATCAGAGAGTGAGAGGAAC
TTGTTTATTGCAGCTTATAATGGTTACAAATAAAGCAATAGCATCACAAATTTCACAAATAAAGCATTTT
TTTCACTGCATTCTAGTTGTGGTTTGTCCAAACTCATCAATGTATCTTATCATGTCTGGCTCTAGCTATC
CCGCCCCTAACTCCGCCCATCCCGCCCCTAACTCCGCCCAGTTCCGCCCATTCTCCGCCCCATGGCTGAC
TAATTTTTTTTATTTATGCAGAGGCCGAGGCCGCCTCGGCCTCTGAGCTATTCCAGAAGTAGTGAGGAGG
CTTTTTTGGAGGCCTAGGGACGTACCCAATTCGCCCTATAGTGAGTCGTATTACGCGCGCTCACTGGCCG
TCGTTTTACAACGTCGTGACTGGGAAAACCCTGGCGTTACCCAACTTAATCGCCTTGCAGCACATCCCCC
TTTCGCCAGCTGGCGTAATAGCGAAGAGGCCCGCACCGATCGCCCTTCCCAACAGTTGCGCAGCCTGAAT
GGCGAATGGG
[124 nt withheld, positions 7851-7974]
C
[91 nt withheld, positions 7976-8066]
A
[49 nt withheld, positions 8068-8116]
CCTTTGACGTTGGAGTCCACGTTCTTT
[37 nt withheld, positions 8144-8180]
ACCCTATCTCGGTCTATTCTTTTGATTTATAAGGGATTTTGCCGATTTCGGCCTATTGGTTAAAAAATGA
GCTGATTTAACAAAAATTTAACGCGAATTTTAACAAAATATTAACGCTTACAATTTAGGTGGCACTTTTC
GGGGAAATGTGCGCGGAACCCCTATTTGTTTATTTTTCTAAATACATTCAAATATGTATCCGCTCATGAG
ACAATAACCCTGATAAATGCTTCAATAATATTGAAAAAGGAAGAGTATGAGTATTCAACATTTCCGTGTC
GCCCTTATTCCCTTTTTTGCGGCATTTTGCCTTCCTGTTTTTGCTCACCCAGAAACGCTGGTGAAAGTAA
AAGATGCTGAAGATCAGTTGGGTGCACGAGTGGGTTACATCGAACTGGATCTCAACAGCGGTAAGATCCT
TGAGAGTTTTCGCCCCGAAGAACGTTTTCCAATGATGAGCACTTTTAAAGTTCTGCTATGTGGCGCGGTA
TTATCCCGTATTGACGCCGGGCAAGAGCAACTCGGTCGCCGCATACACTATTCTCAGAATGACTTGGTTG
AGTACTCACCAGTCACAGAAAAGCATCTTACGGATGGCATGACAGTAAGAGAATTATGCAGTGCTGCCAT
AACCATGAGTGATAACACTGCGGCCAACTTACTTCTGACAACGATCGGAGGACCGAAGGAGCTAACCGCT
TTTTTGCACAACATGGGGGATCATGTAACTCGCCTTGATCGTTGGGAACCGGAGCTGAATGAAGCCATAC
CAAACGACGAGCGTGACACCACGATGCCTGTAGCAATGGCAACAACGTTGCGCAAACTATTAACTGGCGA
ACTACTTACTCTAGCTTCCCGGCAACAATTAATAGACTGGATGGAGGCGGATAAAGTTGCAGGACCACTT
CTGCGCTCGGCCCTTCCGGCTGGCTGGTTTATTGCTGATAAATCTGGAGCCGGTGAGCGTGGGTCTCGCG
GTATCATTGCAGCACTGGGGCCAGATGGTAAGCCCTCCCGTATCGTAGTTATCTACACGACGGGGAGTCA
GGCAACTATGGATGAACGAAATAGACAGATCGCTGAGATAGGTGCCTCACTGATTAAGCATTGGTAACTG
TCAGACCAAGTTTACTCATATATACTTTAGATTGATTTAAAACTTCATTTTTAATTTAAAAGGATCTAGG
TGAAGATCCTTTTTGATAATCTCATGACCAAAATCCCTTAACGTGAGTTTTCGTTCCACTGAGCGTCAGA
CCCCGTAGAAAAGATCAAAGGATCTTCTTGAGATCCTTTTTTTCTGCGCGTAATCTGCTGCTTGCAAACA
AAAAAACCACCGCTACCAGCGGTGGTTTGTTTGCCGGATCAAGAGCTACCAACTCTTTTTCCGAAGGTAA
CTGGCTTCAGCAGAGCGCAGATACCAAATACTGTTCTTCTAGTGTAGCCGTAGTTAGGCCACCACTTCAA
GAACTCTGTAGCACCGCCTACATACCTCGCTCTGCTAATCCTGTTACCAGTGGCTGCTGCCAGTGGCGAT
AAGTCGTGTCTTACCGGGTTGGACTCAAGACGATAGTTACCGGATAAGGCGCAGCGGTCGGGCTGAACGG
GGGGTTCGTGCACACAGCCCAGCTTGGAGCGAACGACCTACACCGAACTGAGATACCTACAGCGTGAGCT
ATGAGAAAGCGCCACGCTTCCCGAAGGGAGAAAGGCGGACAGGTATCCGGTAAGCGGCAGGGTCGGAACA
GGAGAGCGCACGAGGGAGCTTCCAGGGGGAAACGCCTGGTATCTTTATAGTCCTGTCGGGTTTCGCCACC
TCTGACTTGAGCGTCGATTTTTGTGATGCTCGTCAGGGGGGCGGAGCCTATGGAAAAACGCCAGCAACGC
GGCCTTTTTACGGTTCCTGGCCTTTTGCTGGCCTTTTGCTCACATGTTCTTTCCTGCGTTATCCCCTGAT
TCTGTGGATAACCGTATTACCGCCTTTGAGTGAGCTGATACCGCTCGCCGCAGCCGAACGACCGAGCGCA
GCGAGTCAGTGAGCGAGGAAGCGGAAG
Features (pLannotate 1.2.2; 31 found; start..end, strand, type, name):
      2..94      +  CDS            lacI (fragment): lac repressor; lacI; The lac repressor binds to the lac operator to inhibit transcription in E. coli. This inhibition can be relieved by adding lactose or isopropyl-β-D-thiogalactopyranoside (IPTG).
    107..128     +  protein_bind   CAP binding site: CAP binding activates transcription in the presence of cAMP. E. coli catabolite activator protein
    143..173     +  promoter       lac promoter: promoter for the E. coli lac operon
    181..197     +  protein_bind   lac operator: The lac repressor binds to the lac operator to inhibit transcription in E. coli. This inhibition can be relieved by adding lactose or isopropyl-β-D-thiogalactopyranoside (IPTG). lac repressor encoded by lacI
    242..260     +  promoter       T3 promoter: promoter for bacteriophage T3 RNA polymerase
    288..514     +  promoter       RSV promoter: Rous sarcoma virus enhancer/promoter
    515..695     +  LTR            5' LTR (truncated): truncated 5' long terminal repeat (LTR) from HIV-1
    742..867     +  misc_feature   HIV-1 Ψ: packaging signal of human immunodeficiency virus type 1
    851..1214    +  CDS            HIV-1 gag (fragment): gag protein from human immunodeficiency virus 1; gag
   1360..1593    +  misc_feature   RRE: The Rev response element (RRE) of HIV-1 allows for Rev-dependent mRNA export from the nucleus to the cytoplasm.
   2003..2120    +  misc_feature   cPPT/CTS: central polypurine tract and central termination sequence of HIV-1
   2186..2252    +  CDS            small t antigen (fragment): SV40 (simian virus 40) small t antigen
   2278..2489    +  promoter       EF-1α core promoter: core promoter for human elongation factor EF-1α
   2490..3428    +  intron         EF-1α intron A: intron upstream of the start codon of human EF-1α
   3450..4049    +  CDS            PuroR (fragment): puromycin N-acetyltransferase; pac from Streptomyces; confers resistance to puromycin
   4065..4653    +  misc_feature   WPRE: woodchuck hepatitis virus posttranscriptional regulatory element
   4649..4759    +  CDS            nef (fragment): NEF_HV1LA - Experimental evidence at protein level: Swiss-Prot protein existence level 1. Extracellular Nef protein targets CD4(+) T-lymphocytes for apoptosis by interacting with CXCR4 surface receptors. From Human immunodeficiency virus type 1 group M subtype B (isolate Lai) (HIV-1).
   4779..4805    +  CDS            Rev (fragment): human immunodeficiency virus 1 (HIV-1) Rev protein; rev; enhances nuclear export of unspliced and incompletely spliced viral mRNAs
   4809..5049    +  promoter       U6 promoter: RNA polymerase III promoter for human U6 snRNA
   5235..5894    -  CDS            deoC1: DEOC1_STAAN - Also known as dra. Experimental evidence at protein level: Swiss-Prot protein existence level 1. Catalyzes a reversible aldol reaction between acetaldehyde and D-glyceraldehyde 3-phosphate to generate 2-deoxy-D-ribose 5- phosphate. From Staphylococcus aureus (strain N315).
   6939..7014    +  misc_RNA       gRNA scaffold: guide RNA scaffold for the Streptococcus pyogenes CRISPR/Cas9 system
   7025..7043    -  promoter       T7 promoter: promoter for bacteriophage T7 RNA polymerase
   7090..7270    +  LTR            5' LTR (truncated): truncated 5' long terminal repeat (LTR) from HIV-1
   7348..7469    +  polyA_signal   SV40 poly(A) signal: SV40 polyadenylation signal
   7509..7644    +  rep_origin     SV40 ori: SV40 origin of replication
   7665..7683    -  promoter       T7 promoter: promoter for bacteriophage T7 RNA polymerase
   7691..7846    +  CDS            lacZα (fragment): LacZα fragment of β-galactosidase; lacZ fragment
   7851..8279    +  rep_origin     f1 ori (sequence partly withheld): f1 bacteriophage origin of replication; arrow indicates direction of (+) strand synthesis
   8332..8436    +  promoter       AmpR promoter: bla
   8437..9297    +  CDS            AmpR: β-lactamase; bla; confers resistance to ampicillin, carbenicillin, and related antibiotics
   9468..10056   +  rep_origin     ori: high-copy-number ColE1/pMB1/pBR322/pUC origin of replication
