[The description below was written by a language model from this plasmid's Addgene catalogue record and pLannotate feature annotations shown in this document.]
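Description:
CROPseq-iT7 is an empty-backbone lentiviral CRISPR vector of about 10.2 kb, derived from the CROPseq guide-expression plasmid and adapted for NIS-Seq optical perturbation screening. It is maintained in E. coli as a high-copy plasmid through a ColE1/pUC-type origin with ampicillin resistance (AmpR), and it also carries an f1 origin, an SV40 origin and SV40 poly(A) signal from the parental backbone. The viral genome is laid out in third-generation style: an RSV promoter drives a truncated HIV-1 5' LTR, followed by the Ψ packaging signal with a gag fragment, the RRE for Rev-dependent export, and the cPPT/CTS.

Inside the provirus, the EF-1α core promoter with its intron A expresses puromycin N-acetyltransferase for selection of transduced mammalian cells, followed by a WPRE to improve transcript expression. As in CROPseq, the sgRNA cassette lies downstream of the WPRE, adjacent to the 3' LTR element. It consists of a human U6 Pol III promoter and the S. pyogenes Cas9 gRNA scaffold. Between them the annotation shows a stretch of nearly 1.9 kb that includes a bacterial deoC-like sequence; this appears to be a filler to be replaced by a guide spacer, although the record does not say so explicitly. The defining modification is a reverse-oriented T7 promoter inserted just downstream of the sgRNA terminator, pointing back toward the scaffold and spacer position. This would allow T7 RNA polymerase to transcribe across the guide sequence from integrated copies, presumably supplying the template read out by NIS-Seq. A second T7 promoter outside the LTRs is a backbone remnant. No Cas9 is encoded, so the nuclease must be supplied separately.
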