Addgene plasmid #211699: CROPseq-iT7
Purpose: (Empty Backbone) NIS-Seq-compatible lentiviral vector for expressing sgRNAs
Depositing lab: Jonathan Schmid-Burgk. Depositing organization: Universitaetsklinikum Bonn. Publication: NIS-Seq enables cell-type-agnostic optical perturbation screening. Fandrey CI, Jentzsch M, Konopka P, Hoch A, Blumenstock K, Zackria A, Maasewerd S, Lovotti M, Lapp DJ, Gohr FN, Suwara P, Swiezewski J, Rossnagel L, Gobs F, Cristodaro M, Muhandes L, Behrendt R, Lam MC, Walgenbach KJ, Bald T, Schmidt FI, Latz E, Schmid-Burgk JL. Nat Biotechnol. 2024 Dec 19. doi: 10.1038/s41587-024-02516-5. PubMed 39702735.
Backbone
  Vector backbone: CROPseq
  Backbone manufacturer: Christoph Bock
  Backbone size (bp): 10237
  Modifications to backbone: Inserted an inverted T7 promoter downstream of the sgRNA terminator
  Vector type: Mammalian Expression, Lentiviral, CRISPR
  Selectable markers: Puromycin
Growth in bacteria
  Bacterial resistance: Ampicillin, 100 μg/mL
  Growth temperature: 37°C
  Growth strain: NEB Stable
  Copy number: High Copy
Terms and licenses: Academic/Nonprofit Terms; Industry Terms: Not Available to Industry
Depositor comments: Please visit https://doi.org/10.1101/2024.01.18.576210 for bioRxiv preprint.
How to cite: CROPseq-iT7 was a gift from Jonathan Schmid-Burgk (Addgene plasmid # 211699 ; http://n2t.net/addgene:211699 ; RRID:Addgene_211699)
